>Addgene plasmid #167755 | MAC_N_ETV6 | addgene full sequence | sequence record 335432 | Addgene NGS Result
GACATTGATTATTGACTAGTTATTAATAGTAATCAATTACGGGGTCATTAGTTCATAGCCCATATATGGA
GTTCCGCGTTACATAACTTACGGTAAATGGCCCGCCTGGCTGACCGCCCAACGACCCCCGCCCATTGACG
TCAATAATGACGTATGTTCCCATAGTAACGCCAATAGGGACTTTCCATTGACGTCAATGGGTGGAGTATT
TACGGTAAACTGCCCACTTGGCAGTACATCAAGTGTATCATATGCCAAGTACGCCCCCTATTGACGTCAA
TGACGGTAAATGGCCCGCCTGGCATTATGCCCAGTACATGACCTTATGGGACTTTCCTACTTGGCAGTAC
ATCTACGTATTAGTCATCGCTATTACCATGGTGATGCGGTTTTGGCAGTACATCAATGGGCGTGGATAGC
GGTTTGACTCACGGGGATTTCCAAGTCTCCACCCCATTGACGTCAATGGGAGTTTGTTTTGGCACCAAAA
TCAACGGGACTTTCCAAAATGTCGTAACAACTCCGCCCCATTGACGCAAATGGGCGGTAGGCGTGTACGG
TGGGAGGTCTATATAAGCAGAGCTCTCCCTATCAGTGATAGAGATCTCCCTATCAGTGATAGAGATCGTC
GACGAGCTCGTTTAGTGAACCGTCAGATCGCCTGGAGACGCCATCCACGCTGTTTTGACCTCCATAGAAG
ACACCGGGACCGATCCAGCCTCCGGACTCTAGCGTTTAAACTTAAGCTTGGTACCGAGCTCGGATCCACT
AGTCCAGTGTGGTGGAATTCTGCAGATATCCAGCACAGTGGCGGCCGCTCGAGACCATGAAGGACAACAC
CGTGCCCCTGAAGCTGATCGCCCTGCTGGCCAACGGCGAGTTCCACTCTGGCGAGCAGCTGGGCGAGACA
CTGGGCATGAGCAGAGCCGCCATCAACAAGCACATCCAGACCCTGCGGGACTGGGGCGTGGACGTGTTCA
CAGTGCCCGGCAAGGGCTACAGCCTGCCCGAGCCCATCCAGCTGCTGAACGCCAAGCAGATCCTGGGCCA
GCTGGATGGCGGATCTGTGGCCGTGCTGCCCGTGATCGACAGCACCAACCAGTATCTGCTCGACCGGATC
GGCGAGCTGAAGTCCGGCGACGCCTGTATCGCCGAGTACCAGCAGGCCGGCAGAGGCGGCAGGGGCAGAA
AGTGGTTCAGCCCCTTCGGCGCCAACCTGTACCTGAGCATGTTCTGGAGACTGGAACAGGGCCCAGCCGC
CGCTATTGGCCTGAGCCTGGTCATCGGCATCGTGATGGCCGAGGTGCTGCGGAAGCTGGGCGCCGACAAA
GTGCGCGTGAAGTGGCCCAACGACCTGTATCTGCAGGACCGGAAGCTGGCCGGCATCCTGGTGGAACTGA
CCGGCAAAACAGGCGACGCCGCCCAGATCGTGATCGGCGCTGGCATCAACATGGCCATGCGGCGGGTGGA
AGAGAGCGTGGTCAACCAGGGCTGGATCACCCTGCAGGAAGCCGGCATCAACCTGGACCGGAACACCCTG
GCCGCCATGCTGATCAGAGAGCTGAGAGCCGCCCTGGAACTGTTCGAGCAGGAAGGCCTGGCCCCCTACC
TGAGCAGATGGGAGAAGCTGGACAACTTCATCAACCGGCCCGTGAAACTGATCATCGGCGACAAAGAGAT
CTTCGGCATCAGCCGGGGCATCGACAAGCAGGGGGCCCTGCTCCTGGAACAGGACGGCATCATCAAGCCC
TGGATGGGCGGCGAGATCAGCCTGCGGAGCGCCGAGAAGTACCCATACGATGTTCCTGACTATGCCGGTA
CCGAGCTCGGATCCACCATGGCTAGCTGGAGCCACCCGCAGTTCGAGAAAGGTGGAGGTTCCGGAGGTGG
ATCGGGAGGTGGATCGTGGAGCCACCCGCAGTTCGAAAAAGCGGCCGATATCACAAGTTTGTACAAAAAA
GCAGGCTCCACCATGTCTGAGACTCCTGCTCAGTGTAGCATTAAGCAGGAACGAATTTCATATACACCTC
CAGAGAGCCCAGTGCCGAGTTACGCTTCCTCGACGCCACTTCATGTTCCAGTGCCTCGAGCGCTCAGGAT
GGAGGAAGACTCGATCCGCCTGCCTGCGCACCTGCGCTTGCAGCCAATTTACTGGAGCAGGGATGACGTA
GCCCAGTGGCTCAAGTGGGCTGAAAATGAGTTTTCTTTAAGGCCAATTGACAGCAACACGTTTGAAATGA
ATGGCAAAGCTCTCCTGCTGCTGACCAAAGAGGACTTTCGCTATCGATCTCCTCATTCAGGTGATGTGCT
CTATGAACTCCTTCAGCATATTCTGAAGCAGAGGAAACCTCGGATTCTTTTTTCACCATTCTTCCACCCT
GGAAACTCTATACACACACAGCCGGAGGTCATACTGCATCAGAACCATGAAGAAGATAACTGTGTCCAGA
GGACCCCCAGGCCATCCGTGGATAATGTGCACCATAACCCTCCCACCATTGAACTGTTGCACCGCTCCAG
GTCACCTATCACGACAAATCACCGGCCTTCTCCTGACCCCGAGCAGCGGCCCCTCCGGTCCCCCCTGGAC
AACATGATCCGCCGCCTCTCCCCGGCTGAGAGAGCTCAGGGACCCAGGCCGCACCAGGAGAACAACCACC
AGGAGTCCTACCCTCTGTCAGTGTCTCCCATGGAGAATAATCACTGCCCAGCGTCCTCCGAGTCCCACCC
GAAGCCATCCAGCCCCCGGCAGGAGAGCACACGCGTGATCCAGCTGATGCCCAGCCCCATCATGCACCCT
CTGATCCTGAACCCCCGGCACTCCGTGGATTTCAAACAGTCCAGGCTCTCCGAGGACGGGCTGCATAGGG
AAGGGAAGCCCATCAACCTCTCTCATCGGGAAGACCTGGCTTACATGAACCACATCATGGTCTCTGTCTC
CCCGCCTGAAGAGCACGCCATGCCCATTGGGAGAATAGCAGACTGTAGACTGCTTTGGGATTACGTCTAT
CAGTTGCTTTCTGACAGCCGGTACGAAAACTTCATCCGATGGGAGGACAAAGAATCCAAAATATTCCGGA
TAGTGGATCCCAACGGACTGGCTCGACTGTGGGGAAACCATAAGAACAGAACAAACATGACCTATGAGAA
AATGTCCAGAGCCCTGCGCCACTACTACAAACTAAACATTATCAGGAAGGAGCCAGGACAAAGGCTTTTG
TTCAGGTTTATGAAAACCCCAGATGAAATCATGAGTGGCCGAACAGACCGTCTGGAGCACCTAGAGTCCC
AGGAGCTGGATGAACAAATATACCAAGAAGATGAATGCTTGGACCCAGCTTTCTTGTACAAAGTGGTGAC
GTAAGCTAGGGGCCCGTTTAAACCCGCTGATCAGCCTCGACTGTGCCTTCTAGTTGCCAGCCATCTGTTG
TTTGCCCCTCCCCCGTGCCTTCCTTGACCCTGGAAGGTGCCACTCCCACTGTCCTTTCCTAATAAAATGA
GGAAATTGCATCGCATTGTCTGAGTAGGTGTCATTCTATTCTGGGGGGTGGGGTGGGGCAGGACAGCAAG
GGGGAGGATTGGGAAGACAATAGCAGGCATGCTGGGGATGCGGTGGGCTCTATGGCTTCTGAGGCGGAAA
GAACCAGCTGGGGCTCTAGGGGGTATCCCC
[124 nt withheld, positions 3671-3794]
C
[91 nt withheld, positions 3796-3886]
AGGGTGATGGTTCACGTACCTAGAAGTTCCTATTCCGAAGTTCCTATTCTCTAGAAAGTATAGGAACTTC
CTTGGCCAAAAAGCCTGAACTCACCGCGACGTCTGTCGAGAAGTTTCTGATCGAAAAGTTCGACAGCGTC
TCCGACCTGATGCAGCTCTCGGAGGGCGAAGAATCTCGTGCTTTCAGCTTCGATGTAGGAGGGCGTGGAT
ATGTCCTGCGGGTAAATAGCTGCGCCGATGGTTTCTACAAAGATCGTTATGTTTATCGGCACTTTGCATC
GGCCGCGCTCCCGATTCCGGAAGTGCTTGACATTGGGGAATTCAGCGAGAGCCTGACCTATTGCATCTCC
CGCCGTGCACAGGGTGTCACGTTGCAAGACCTGCCTGAAACCGAACTGCCCGCTGTTCTGCAGCCGGTCG
CGGAGGCCATGGATGCGATCGCTGCGGCCGATCTTAGCCAGACGAGCGGGTTCGGCCCATTCGGACCGCA
AGGAATCGGTCAATACACTACATGGCGTGATTTCATATGCGCGATTGCTGATCCCCATGTGTATCACTGG
CAAACTGTGATGGACGACACCGTCAGTGCGTCCGTCGCGCAGGCTCTCGATGAGCTGATGCTTTGGGCCG
AGGACTGCCCCGAAGTCCGGCACCTCGTGCACGCGGATTTCGGCTCCAACAATGTCCTGACGGACAATGG
CCGCATAACAGCGGTCATTGACTGGAGCGAGGCGATGTTCGGGGATTCCCAATACGAGGTCGCCAACATC
TTCTTCTGGAGGCCGTGGTTGGCTTGTATGGAGCAGCAGACGCGCTACTTCGAGCGGAGGCATCCGGAGC
TTGCAGGATCGCCGCGGCTCCGGGCGTATATGCTCCGCATTGGTCTTGACCAACTCTATCAGAGCTTGGT
TGACGGCAATTTCGATGATGCAGCTTGGGCGCAGGGTCGATGCGACGCAATCGTCCGATCCGGAGCCGGG
ACTGTCGGGCGTACACAAATCGCCCGCAGAAGCGCGGCCGTCTGGACCGATGGCTGTGTAGAAGTACTCG
CCGATAGTGGAAACCGACGCCCCAGCACTCGTCCGAGGGCAAAGGAATAGCACGTACTACGAGATTTCGA
TTCCACCGCCGCCTTCTATGAAAGGTTGGGCTTCGGAATCGTTTTCCGGGACGCCGGCTGGATGATCCTC
CAGCGCGGGGATCTCATGCTGGAGTTCTTCGCCCACCCCAACTTGTTTATTGCAGCTTATAATGGTTACA
AATAAAGCAATAGCATCACAAATTTCACAAATAAAGCATTTTTTTCACTGCATTCTAGTTGTGGTTTGTC
CAAACTCATCAATGTATCTTATCATGTCTGTATACCGTCGACCTCTAGCTAGAGCTTGGCGTAATCATGG
TCATAGCTGTTTCCTGTGTGAAATTGTTATCCGCTCACAATTCCACACAACATACGAGCCGGAAGCATAA
AGTGTAAAGCCTGGGGTGCCTAATGAGTGAGCTAACTCACATTAATTGCGTTGCGCTCACTGCCCGCTTT
CCAGTCGGGAAACCTGTCGTGCCAGCTGCATTAATGAATCGGCCAACGCGCGGGGAGAGGCGGTTTGCGT
ATTGGGCGCTCTTCCGCTTCCTCGCTCACTGACTCGCTGCGCTCGGTCGTTCGGCTGCGGCGAGCGGTAT
CAGCTCACTCAAAGGCGGTAATACGGTTATCCACAGAATCAGGGGATAACGCAGGAAAGAACATGTGAGC
AAAAGGCCAGCAAAAGGCCAGGAACCGTAAAAAGGCCGCGTTGCTGGCGTTTTTCCATAGGCTCCGCCCC
CCTGACGAGCATCACAAAAATCGACGCTCAAGTCAGAGGTGGCGAAACCCGACAGGACTATAAAGATACC
AGGCGTTTCCCCCTGGAAGCTCCCTCGTGCGCTCTCCTGTTCCGACCCTGCCGCTTACCGGATACCTGTC
CGCCTTTCTCCCTTCGGGAAGCGTGGCGCTTTCTCATAGCTCACGCTGTAGGTATCTCAGTTCGGTGTAG
GTCGTTCGCTCCAAGCTGGGCTGTGTGCACGAACCCCCCGTTCAGCCCGACCGCTGCGCCTTATCCGGTA
ACTATCGTCTTGAGTCCAACCCGGTAAGACACGACTTATCGCCACTGGCAGCAGCCACTGGTAACAGGAT
TAGCAGAGCGAGGTATGTAGGCGGTGCTACAGAGTTCTTGAAGTGGTGGCCTAACTACGGCTACACTAGA
AGAACAGTATTTGGTATCTGCGCTCTGCTGAAGCCAGTTACCTTCGGAAAAAGAGTTGGTAGCTCTTGAT
CCGGCAAACAAACCACCGCTGGTAGCGGTGGTTTTTTTGTTTGCAAGCAGCAGATTACGCGCAGAAAAAA
AGGATCTCAAGAAGATCCTTTGATCTTTTCTACGGGGTCTGACGCTCAGTGGAACGAAAACTCACGTTAA
GGGATTTTGGTCATGAGATTATCAAAAAGGATCTTCACCTAGATCCTTTTAAATTAAAAATGAAGTTTTA
AATCAATCTAAAGTATATATGAGTAAACTTGGTCTGACAGTTACCAATGCTTAATCAGTGAGGCACCTAT
CTCAGCGATCTGTCTATTTCGTTCATCCATAGTTGCCTGACTCCCCGTCGTGTAGATAACTACGATACGG
GAGGGCTTACCATCTGGCCCCAGTGCTGCAATGATACCGCGAGACCCACGCTCACCGGCTCCAGATTTAT
CAGCAATAAACCAGCCAGCCGGAAGGGCCGAGCGCAGAAGTGGTCCTGCAACTTTATCCGCCTCCATCCA
GTCTATTAATTGTTGCCGGGAAGCTAGAGTAAGTAGTTCGCCAGTTAATAGTTTGCGCAACGTTGTTGCC
ATTGCTACAGGCATCGTGGTGTCACGCTCGTCGTTTGGTATGGCTTCATTCAGCTCCGGTTCCCAACGAT
CAAGGCGAGTTACATGATCCCCCATGTTGTGCAAAAAAGCGGTTAGCTCCTTCGGTCCTCCGATCGTTGT
CAGAAGTAAGTTGGCCGCAGTGTTATCACTCATGGTTATGGCAGCACTGCATAATTCTCTTACTGTCATG
CCATCCGTAAGATGCTTTTCTGTGACTGGTGAGTACTCAACCAAGTCATTCTGAGAATAGTGTATGCGGC
GACCGAGTTGCTCTTGCCCGGCGTCAATACGGGATAATACCGCGCCACATAGCAGAACTTTAAAAGTGCT
CATCATTGGAAAACGTTCTTCGGGGCGAAAACTCTCAAGGATCTTACCGCTGTTGAGATCCAGTTCGATG
TAACCCACTCGTGCACCCAACTGATCTTCAGCATCTTTTACTTTCACCAGCGTTTCTGGGTGAGCAAAAA
CAGGAAGGCAAAATGCCGCAAAAAAGGGAATAAGGGCGACACGGAAATGTTGAATACTCATACTCTTCCT
TTTTCAATATTATTGAAGCATTTATCAGGGTTATTGTCTCATGAGCGGATACATATTTGAATGTATTTAG
AAAAATAAACAAATAGGGGTTCCGCGCACATTTCCCCGAAAAGTGCCACCTGACGTCGACGGATCGGGAG
ATCTCCCGATCCCCTATGGTGCACTCTCAGTACAATCTGCTCTGATGCCGCATAGTTAAGCCAGTATCTG
CTCCCTGCTTGTGTGTTGGAGGTCGCTGAGTAGTGCGCGAGCAAAATTTAAGCTACAACAAGGCAAGGCT
TGACCGACAATTGCATGAAGAATCTGCTTAGGGTTAGGCGTTTTGCGCTGCTTCGCGATGTACGGGCCAG
ATATACGCGTT
Features (pLannotate 1.2.2; 27 found; start..end, strand, type, name):
      1..380     +  enhancer       CMV enhancer: human cytomegalovirus immediate early enhancer
    381..584     +  promoter       CMV promoter: human cytomegalovirus (CMV) immediate early promoter
    586..605     +  promoter       PLtetO-1 promoter (fragment): modified phage lambda PL promoter with tet operator sites (Lutz and Bujard, 1997)
    607..626     +  promoter       PLtetO-1 promoter (fragment): modified phage lambda PL promoter with tet operator sites (Lutz and Bujard, 1997)
    634..667     +  promoter       TRE3GV promoter (fragment): 3rd-generation Tet-responsive promoter that can be activated by binding of Tet-On® 3G, optimized for retroviral and lentiviral vectors
    827..1789    +  CDS            birA: BIRA_ECOLI - Also known as bioR, dhbB. Experimental evidence at protein level: Swiss-Prot protein existence level 1. Acts both as a biotin--[acetyl-CoA-carboxylase] ligase and a biotin-operon repressor. In the presence of ATP, BirA activates biotin to form the BirA-biotinyl-5'-adenylate (BirA-bio-5'-AMP or holoBirA) complex. HoloBirA can either transfer the biotinyl moiety to the biotin carboxyl carrier protein (BCCP) subunit of acetyl-CoA carboxylase, or bind to the biotin operator site and inhibit transcription of the operon. From Escherichia coli (strain K12).
   1790..1815    +  CDS            3xHA (fragment): three tandem HA epitope tags
   1847..1866    +  CDS            Strep-Tag II (fragment): peptide that binds Strep-Tactin®, an engineered form of streptavidin
   1907..1929    +  CDS            Strep-Tag II (fragment): peptide that binds Strep-Tactin®, an engineered form of streptavidin
   1943..1967    +  protein_bind   attB1: mutant version of attB; recombination site for the Gateway® BP reaction BP Clonase™
   1973..3328    +  CDS            ETV6: ETV6_HUMAN - Also known as TEL, TEL1. Experimental evidence at protein level: Swiss-Prot protein existence level 1. Transcriptional repressor; binds to the DNA sequence 5'- CCGGAAGT-3'. Plays a role in hematopoiesis and malignant transformation. From Homo sapiens (Human).
   3333..3357    -  protein_bind   attB2: mutant version of attB; recombination site for the Gateway® BP reaction BP Clonase™
   3401..3625    +  polyA_signal   bGH poly(A) signal: bovine growth hormone polyadenylation signal
   3629..3650    +  promoter       SV40 promoter (fragment): SV40 enhancer and early promoter
   3671..3904    +  rep_origin     f1 ori (fragment) (sequence partly withheld): f1 bacteriophage origin of replication; arrow indicates direction of (+) strand synthesis
   3909..3956    +  protein_bind   FRT: FLP-mediated recombination occurs in the 8-bp core sequence TCTAGAAA (Turan and Bode, 2011). FLP recombinase from the Saccharomyces cerevisiae 2μ plasmid
   3964..4986    +  CDS            HygR: aminoglycoside phosphotransferase from E. coli; aph(4)-Ia; confers resistance to hygromycin
   4996..5121    +  CDS            ble (fragment): BLE_KLEPN - Experimental evidence at protein level: Swiss-Prot protein existence level 1. Binding protein with a strong affinity to the bleomycin family of antibiotics. Binds to CL990; an antimitotic-antibiotic compound. From Klebsiella pneumoniae.
   5116..5237    +  polyA_signal   SV40 poly(A) signal: SV40 polyadenylation signal
   5310..5326    -  protein_bind   lac operator: The lac repressor binds to the lac operator to inhibit transcription in E. coli. This inhibition can be relieved by adding lactose or isopropyl-β-D-thiogalactopyranoside (IPTG). lac repressor encoded by lacI
   5334..5364    -  promoter       lac promoter: promoter for the E. coli lac operon
   5379..5400    -  protein_bind   CAP binding site: CAP binding activates transcription in the presence of cAMP. E. coli catabolite activator protein
   5413..5505    -  CDS            lacI (fragment): lac repressor; lacI; The lac repressor binds to the lac operator to inhibit transcription in E. coli. This inhibition can be relieved by adding lactose or isopropyl-β-D-thiogalactopyranoside (IPTG).
   5688..6276    -  rep_origin     ori: high-copy-number ColE1/pMB1/pBR322/pUC origin of replication
   6447..7307    -  CDS            AmpR: β-lactamase; bla; confers resistance to ampicillin, carbenicillin, and related antibiotics
   7308..7412    -  promoter       AmpR promoter: bla
   7471..7523    -  misc_feature   bom (fragment): basis of mobility region from pBR322
