[The description below was written by a language model from this plasmid's Addgene catalogue record and pLannotate feature annotations shown in this document.]
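Description:
MAC_N_ETV6 is a mammalian expression plasmid built by Gateway cloning in the MAC-tag-N backbone, carrying unmutated human ETV6 (also known as TEL), an ETS-family transcriptional repressor involved in hematopoiesis and malignant transformation. It is propagated in E. coli through a high-copy ColE1/pUC-type origin with ampicillin resistance, and hygromycin is the selectable marker in mammalian cells. The catalogue lists EN2 as the Entrez Gene entry. This conflicts with the insert name, the UniProt and Ensembl identifiers and the annotated coding sequence, all of which indicate ETV6.

Expression is driven by the CMV enhancer and promoter. Short tet-operator-type fragments immediately downstream suggest a tetracycline-regulatable CMV/TetO arrangement, although the record does not state inducibility explicitly. The open reading frame begins with the N-terminal MAC tag, annotated as an E. coli BirA-derived biotin ligase followed by an HA epitope fragment and two Strep-Tag II fragments. It then continues through an attB1 site into ETV6, which is followed by attB2 and a bGH polyadenylation signal. This tag arrangement allows both Strep-based affinity purification of ETV6 complexes and proximity biotinylation of nearby proteins from a single construct.

Downstream, an FRT site sits directly in front of the hygromycin resistance gene, with no full promoter annotated upstream of it, and an SV40 poly(A) signal follows. This layout is typical of vectors designed for FLP-mediated integration into a genomic FRT site, where insertion activates the marker and yields isogenic stable lines. The associated publication title indicates the plasmid was part of a study mapping human transcription factor protein interaction networks.
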