Addgene plasmid #167755: MAC_N_ETV6
Purpose: Expresses ETV6 in mammalian cells
Depositing lab: Markku Varjosalo. Depositing organization: University of Helsinki. Publication: Human transcription factor protein interaction networks. Goos H, Kinnunen M, Salokas K, Tan Z, Liu X, Yadav L, Zhang Q, Wei GH, Varjosalo M. Nat Commun. 2022 Feb 9;13(1):766. doi: 10.1038/s41467-022-28341-5. PubMed 35140242.
Backbone
  Vector backbone: MAC-tag-N (#108078)
  Vector type: Mammalian Expression
  Selectable markers: Hygromycin
Growth in bacteria
  Bacterial resistance: Ampicillin, 100 μg/mL
  Growth temperature: 37°C
  Growth strain: DH5alpha
  Copy number: High Copy
Gene/Insert
  Gene/Insert name: ETV6 (alt names: Uniprot P41212; ENSG00000139083)
  Species: H. sapiens (human)
  Mutation: no mutations
  Entrez Gene: EN2
  Tag / fusion protein: MAC (N terminal on backbone)
  Cloning method: Gateway Cloning
Terms and licenses: Academic/Nonprofit Terms; Industry Terms: Not Available to Industry
How to cite: MAC_N_ETV6 was a gift from Markku Varjosalo (Addgene plasmid # 167755 ; http://n2t.net/addgene:167755 ; RRID:Addgene_167755)
